Addgene plasmid #12883: DCT.VV.Orf195
Purpose: This plasmid was designed for screening purposes and may contain discrepancies relative to the current canonical GenBank version of the gene.
Depositing lab: Jack Bennink & Jon Yewdell. Depositing organization: National Institute of Allergy and Infectious Diseases (NIAID). Publication: Identification of poxvirus CD8+ T cell determinants to enable rational design and characterization of smallpox vaccines. Tscharke DC, Karupiah G, Zhou J, Palmore T, Irvine KR, Haeryfar SM, Williams S, Sidney J, Sette A, Bennink JR, Yewdell JW. J Exp Med. 2005 January 3; 201(1): 95–104. 10.1084/jem.20041912 PubMed 15623576.
Backbone
  Vector backbone: pcDNA 3.1D V5-His-TOPO
  Backbone manufacturer: Invitrogen
  Backbone size w/o insert (bp): 5514
  Vector type: Mammalian Expression
  Selectable markers: Neomycin (select with G418)
Growth in bacteria
  Bacterial resistance: Ampicillin, 100 μg/mL
  Growth temperature: 37°C
  Growth strain: DH5alpha
  Copy number: High Copy
Gene/Insert
  Gene/Insert name: VV.Orf195 (alt names: VV_WR_116; virion NPH I)
  Species: Vaccinia Virus
  Insert size (bp): 1896
  GenBank ID: 9791046
  Cloning method: Restriction Enzyme; 5′ cloning site BamHI (not destroyed); 3′ cloning site BamHI (not destroyed)
  Sequencing primers: 5′ Universal T7
Terms and licenses: Academic/Nonprofit Terms; Industry Terms: Not Available to Industry
Depositor comments: Please see the Vaccinia kit page ( https://www.addgene.org/vvorf/ ) for more information. The kit page contains the supplemental VVOrfData spreadsheet, which includes important information about this plasmid. The plasmid and insert names provided here relate only to this library. The name of the ORF (if present) in VACV strain Copenhagen and the name of the ORF (if annotated) in VACV strain WR sequence can be found in VVOrfData spreadsheet. Please note that the amino acid sequence given for each ORF in the spreadsheet may contain some errors. Additionally, changes from the expected sequence may be present in these plasmids. Please see Addgene's quality control sequence and sequencing notes in the VVOrfData spreadsheet before ordering this plasmid.
How to cite: DCT.VV.Orf195 was a gift from Jack Bennink & Jon Yewdell (Addgene plasmid # 12883 ; http://n2t.net/addgene:12883 ; RRID:Addgene_12883)
