[The description below was written by a language model from this plasmid's Addgene catalogue record.]
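Description:
DCT.VV.Orf195 is a mammalian expression plasmid built on the commercial pcDNA 3.1D V5-His-TOPO backbone (about 5.5 kb without insert) and carrying a single vaccinia virus open reading frame. The insert of roughly 1.9 kb is designated VV.Orf195 within its library, with the alternative names VV_WR_116 and virion NPH I. It is recorded as flanked by BamHI sites at both the 5′ and 3′ ends, both of which remain intact. The plasmid is maintained at high copy in E. coli under ampicillin selection, and a neomycin resistance marker allows G418 selection of transfected mammalian cells. The record does not list the promoter or other regulatory features. Backbones of this family normally drive the insert from the CMV immediate-early promoter, with a T7 promoter upstream, which is consistent with the T7 sequencing primer listed. They also offer C-terminal V5 and His tags, but the record does not say whether these are in frame with this ORF.

The construct is one member of a library of individually cloned vaccinia ORFs made for screening. The associated study sought to identify poxvirus CD8+ T cell determinants to support the design and characterization of smallpox vaccines, so the evident use is to express each viral protein in mammalian cells and test for T cell recognition. The depositors caution that the plasmid was made for screening and may differ from the canonical GenBank sequence of the gene. They also note that the plasmid and insert names apply only to this library. The corresponding ORF names in the Copenhagen and WR strains, along with sequencing notes, are given in a supplementary library spreadsheet that should be consulted before relying on the clone.
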