>Addgene plasmid #12883 | DCT.VV.Orf195 | addgene partial sequence | sequence record 19272 | T7 5'-TAATACGACTCACTATAGGG-3'
AGCTGACCACCATGAGTAAATCACACGCGGCCTATATCGATTATGCATTGCGCAGAACTACTAATATGCC
TGTTGAAATGATGGGGTCGGACGTAGTACGCCTCAAGTATTATCAACATTTTGTAGCAAGAGTTTTCTTA
GGATTAGACAGTATGCATTCTCTTTTATTGTTCCATGAAACGGGTGTCGGTAAAACAATGACTACTGTAT
ATATTCTCAAACATCTTAAGGATATTTATACGAATTGGGCTATTATCTTATTGGTGAAAAAGGCTTTGAT
AGAAGATCCTTGGATGAACACTATACTCAGATACGCTCCAGAGATAACGAAGGATTGTATTTTTATTAAT
TACGATGATCAAAATTTTAGAAATAAATTTTTTACTAATATCAAAACTATTAATTCCAAGAGTAGAATAT
GCGTCATTATTGATGAATGTCATAACTTCATTTCTAAATCATTAATCAAAGAAGATGGTAAGATCCGTCC
TACTCGTTCAGTATATAATTTTTTATCTAAGACCATCGCATTAAAAAACCATAAGATGATTTGTTTATCG
GCTACACCTATCGTCAATAGTGTGCAAGAATTCACCATGTTGGTTAACTTACTACGACCAGGATCCTTAC
AACACCAATCGCTATTTGAGAATAAACGTCTAGTTGATGAAAAAGAATTAGTCTCCAAACTA
